Addgene plasmid #37678: pGL2-ptc-lu
Depositing lab: Philip Beachy. Depositing organization: Johns Hopkins University and School of Medicine. Publication: Nuclear trafficking of Cubitus interruptus in the transcriptional regulation of Hedgehog target gene expression. Chen CH, von Kessler DP, Park W, Wang B, Ma Y, Beachy PA. Cell. 1999 Aug 6;98(3):305-16. 10.1016/S0092-8674(00)81960-1 PubMed 10458606.
Backbone
  Vector backbone: pGL2-Basic
  Backbone manufacturer: Promega
  Backbone size w/o insert (bp): 5597
  Vector type: Insect Expression, Luciferase
Growth in bacteria
  Bacterial resistance: Ampicillin, 100 μg/mL
  Growth temperature: 37°C
  Growth strain: DH5alpha
  Copy number: Unknown
Gene/Insert
  Gene/Insert name: ptc promoter (−758 to +130)
  Species: D. melanogaster (fly)
  Promoter: ptc
  Tag / fusion protein: luciferase (C terminal on backbone)
  Cloning method: Restriction Enzyme; 5′ cloning site MluI (unknown if destroyed); 3′ cloning site HindIII (unknown if destroyed)
  Sequencing primers: 5′ n/a; 3′ LucNrev
Terms and licenses: Academic/Nonprofit Terms; Industry Terms: Not Available to Industry
How to cite: pGL2-ptc-lu was a gift from Philip Beachy (Addgene plasmid # 37678 ; http://n2t.net/addgene:37678 ; RRID:Addgene_37678)
