[The description below was written by a language model from this plasmid's Addgene catalogue record.]
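Description:
pGL2-ptc-lu is a luciferase reporter plasmid built on the Promega pGL2-Basic backbone (about 5.6 kb without insert), a promoterless firefly luciferase vector designed for testing cloned regulatory DNA. It is catalogued as an insect expression and luciferase vector. The plasmid is propagated in E. coli under ampicillin selection. The record lists the copy number as unknown, and no feature table is provided, so details such as the replication origin and polyadenylation signals are not documented here.

The insert is a fragment of the Drosophila melanogaster patched (ptc) promoter spanning positions −758 to +130 relative to the transcription start. It was cloned by restriction digestion between the MluI and HindIII sites upstream of the luciferase coding region, and whether these sites survived cloning is not recorded. Because pGL2-Basic has no promoter of its own, luciferase expression depends on the activity of the inserted ptc regulatory sequence, and light output serves as a quantitative readout of transcription from this promoter. The catalogue's description of luciferase as a C-terminal "tag" on the backbone reflects the reporter lying downstream of the insert rather than a protein fusion to a cloned gene.

ptc is a well-known transcriptional target of Hedgehog signalling, and the associated publication concerns nuclear trafficking of Cubitus interruptus in the regulation of Hedgehog target genes. The construct is therefore suited to transfection into insect cells to measure Hedgehog pathway and Cubitus interruptus-dependent transcriptional activity at the ptc promoter.
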