>Addgene plasmid #37678 | pGL2-ptc-lu | addgene partial sequence | sequence record 48824 | LucNrev 5'-CCTTATGCAGTTGCTCTCC-3'
CCTTTCTTTATGTTTTTGGCGTCTTCCATTTTACCAACAGTACCGGAATGCCAAGCTTGATATCTATCTT
GTTAGTATACCACACACAGAGAGTGCCAGTAGTCGGAAATACGAATAACAAGTCGTCGCGCTCCGCACTT
ACAACCGTTTCGTTCGAGGATCGCACGCAGTCTGAGAGATGTATCTGTATCTCGTGGATGCGGCACGCCA
GCCAGGCCAACAACTTCATTAGGCGAGCGCGCGCCGCTGTTTCTCTCTCTCACTCTCTCTTGCCCAGCGG
GCGTCTGTGTGCACTGTTTTGCGCCTGTGTGCGTGGGCGACACTCTCGAGTTTTTTGCATGGACCACCCA
AAGTGCCTTGGCTGCTGGTTTGTTGTTGCCACTGTAGTTTATTTTCGCTGCAGTGTGGACCACCCAAAAA
TAAATTTGTTTCTGCCTTCATTAAACTGAAACCGCCAAGCGATGTGGGTGGTCCCCTACCCAAACGTACG
CGTAAGAGCTCGGTACCTCCCGGGTTATGTTAGCTCAGTTACAGTACCATAAGATACATTGATGAGTTTG
GACAAACCACAACTAGAATGCAGTGAAAAAAATGCTTTATTTGTGAAATTTGTGATGCTATTGCTTTATT
TGTAACCATTATAAGCTGCAATAAACAAGTTAACAACAACAATTGCATTCATTTTATGTTTCAGGTTCAG
GGGGAGGTGTGGGAGGTTTTTTAAAGCAAGTAAAACCTCCACGTACCTTAATATTACTTACTTATCATGG
TAGCTTGGGCTGGCGTAATAGCGAAGAGGCCCGCACCGATCGCCCTTCCCAACAGTTGCG
